Addgene plasmid #232149: MPS1 Human
Purpose: MPS1 from Human codon optimized for S. cerevisiae in pUCIDT
Depositing lab: Mark Winey. Depositing organization: University of California, Davis. Publication: Spindle checkpoint activation by fungal orthologs of the S. cerevisiae Mps1 kinase. Fabritius A, Alonso A, Wood A, Sulthana S, Winey M. PLoS One. 2024 Mar 26;19(3):e0301084. doi: 10.1371/journal.pone.0301084. eCollection 2024. PubMed 38530809.
Backbone
  Vector backbone: pUCIDT(AMP)
  Total vector size (bp): 5338
  Vector type: Yeast Expression
Growth in bacteria
  Bacterial resistance: Ampicillin, 100 μg/mL
  Growth temperature: 37°C
  Growth strain: DH5alpha
  Copy number: Unknown
Gene/Insert
  Gene/Insert name: MPS1
  Species: H. sapiens (human)
  Insert size (bp): 2586
  Entrez Gene: TTK (a.k.a. CT96, ESK, MPH1, MPS1, MPS1L1, PYT)
  Cloning method: Gene Synthesis
  Sequencing primers: 5′ M13F
Terms and licenses: Academic/Nonprofit Terms; Industry Terms: Not Available to Industry
How to cite: MPS1 Human was a gift from Mark Winey (Addgene plasmid # 232149 ; http://n2t.net/addgene:232149 ; RRID:Addgene_232149)
