[The description below was written by a language model from this plasmid's Addgene catalogue record and pLannotate feature annotations shown in this document.]
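Description:
MPS1 Human is a 5,338 bp plasmid carrying a synthetic copy of the human MPS1 gene (official symbol TTK), codon-optimized for Saccharomyces cerevisiae and supplied in the pUCIDT(AMP) gene-synthesis backbone. It is propagated in E. coli through a high-copy ColE1/pUC-type origin and selected with ampicillin via the β-lactamase gene and its native promoter. The rest of the backbone is typical pUC-derived material: a lac promoter with operator and CAP binding site, a disrupted lacZα fragment, and short remnants of lacI, rop and the pBR322 bom region.

The insert is listed as 2,586 bp, and the annotated TTK coding sequence occupies about 2.57 kb of it. TTK encodes a dual-specificity kinase that phosphorylates serine, threonine and tyrosine residues. It is required for mitotic spindle checkpoint signaling, including phosphorylation of MAD1L1, and for chromosome alignment. The open reading frame sits on the opposite strand from the lac promoter, so that promoter would not drive it.

Although the catalogue classifies the vector type as yeast expression, the feature table shows no yeast promoter, terminator, replication origin, centromere or auxotrophic marker, and no epitope tags or reporters are annotated. As recorded, the plasmid therefore looks like a cloning or storage vector holding the yeast-optimized gene, presumably as a source for subcloning into a yeast expression context, though the record does not say so. The associated publication concerns spindle checkpoint activation by orthologs of the S. cerevisiae Mps1 kinase, which suggests the human sequence was made for cross-species comparison in budding yeast.
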