Features (pLannotate 1.2.2; 11 found; start..end, strand, type, name):
    107..206     +  misc_feature   bom (fragment): basis of mobility region from pBR322
    212..366     -  CDS            lacZα (fragment): LacZα fragment of β-galactosidase; lacZ fragment
    459..3029    +  CDS            TTK: TTK_HUMAN - Also known as MPS1, MPS1L1. Experimental evidence at protein level: Swiss-Prot protein existence level 1. Phosphorylates proteins on serine, threonine, and tyrosine (PubMed:18243099, PubMed:29162720). Probably associated with cell proliferation (PubMed:18243099). Phosphorylates MAD1L1 to promote mitotic checkpoint signaling (PubMed:29162720). Essential for chromosome alignment by enhancing AURKB activity (via direct CDCA8 phosphorylation) at the centromere, and for the mitotic checkpoint (PubMed:18243099). From Homo sapiens (Human).
   3111..3127    -  protein_bind   lac operator: The lac repressor binds to the lac operator to inhibit transcription in E. coli. This inhibition can be relieved by adding lactose or isopropyl-β-D-thiogalactopyranoside (IPTG). lac repressor encoded by lacI
   3135..3165    -  promoter       lac promoter: promoter for the E. coli lac operon
   3180..3201    -  protein_bind   CAP binding site: CAP binding activates transcription in the presence of cAMP. E. coli catabolite activator protein
   3214..3306    -  CDS            lacI (fragment): lac repressor; lacI; The lac repressor binds to the lac operator to inhibit transcription in E. coli. This inhibition can be relieved by adding lactose or isopropyl-β-D-thiogalactopyranoside (IPTG).
   3489..4077    -  rep_origin     ori: high-copy-number ColE1/pMB1/pBR322/pUC origin of replication
   4248..5108    -  CDS            AmpR: β-lactamase; bla; confers resistance to ampicillin, carbenicillin, and related antibiotics
   5109..5213    -  promoter       AmpR promoter: bla
   5308..5       +  CDS            rop (fragment) (across the origin): Rop protein, which maintains plasmids at low copy number; rop
>Addgene plasmid #232149 | MPS1 Human | addgene full sequence | sequence record 462818 | Addgene NGS Result
TCTGACACATGCAGCTCCCGGAGACGGTCACAGCTTGTCTGTAAGCGGATGCCGGGAGCAGACAAGCCCG
TCAGGGCGCGTCAGCGGGTGTTGGCGGGTGTCGGGGCTGGCTTAACTATGCGGCATCAGAGCAGATTGTA
CTGAGAGTGCACCAAATGCGGTGTGAAATACCGCACAGATGCGTAAGGAGAAAATACCGCATCAGGCGCC
ATTCGCCATTCAGGCTGCGCAACTGTTGGGAAGGGCGATCGGTGCGGGCCTCATCGCTATTACGCCAGCT
GGCGAAAGGGGGATGTGCTGCAAGGCGATTAAGTTGGGTAACGCCAGGGTTTTCCCAGTCACGACGTTGT
AAAACGACGGCCAGTGCAACGCGATGACGATGGATAGCGATTCATCGATGAGCTGACCCGATCGCCGCCG
CCGGAGGGTTGCGTTTGAGACGGGCGACAGATCTCGAGATGGAGTCTGAGGACCTATCCGGGAGAGAACT
TACCATAGACAGCATCATGAATAAAGTAAGAGACATCAAGAACAAATTCAAAAACGAGGACCTTACAGAT
GAATTATCTTTAAACAAGATTTCCGCCGATACGACGGATAATAGTGGGACGGTCAACCAGATTATGATGA
TGGCTAATAACCCAGAAGACTGGTTGTCATTGTTACTTAAGCTGGAAAAGAACTCCGTTCCTCTGTCTGA
TGCTCTACTGAACAAGCTTATAGGGCGTTACAGTCAAGCCATCGAGGCATTGCCGCCCGATAAGTATGGT
CAAAATGAATCATTTGCCAGGATTCAGGTGCGTTTCGCCGAACTGAAAGCAATTCAAGAGCCAGACGACG
CCCGTGACTATTTTCAGATGGCCAGGGCTAACTGCAAGAAATTCGCGTTTGTCCATATTTCTTTCGCTCA
ATTTGAACTTTCACAAGGCAACGTGAAAAAATCCAAACAGCTATTACAGAAAGCAGTAGAGAGAGGCGCA
GTGCCGTTGGAGATGCTGGAGATAGCTCTAAGGAATCTGAACCTGCAAAAGAAACAGCTATTAAGCGAAG
AAGAGAAGAAAAACCTGAGCGCCTCTACCGTGCTGACAGCACAGGAAAGCTTCAGCGGAAGCTTAGGACA
TCTGCAGAACCGTAATAATTCTTGTGACAGCCGTGGGCAAACAACGAAGGCTCGTTTTCTATATGGGGAA
AACATGCCACCCCAGGATGCAGAAATCGGCTACAGGAATAGCTTGAGGCAGACAAACAAAACCAAGCAGT
CATGCCCCTTTGGACGTGTTCCGGTCAACTTGTTAAATTCTCCCGATTGCGACGTGAAGACAGACGACAG
TGTAGTGCCCTGTTTTATGAAGCGTCAAACGAGTAGATCTGAATGCAGAGACCTTGTTGTGCCAGGGAGC
AAACCATCAGGTAATGACTCCTGCGAGCTTAGAAACCTAAAAAGTGTGCAAAACTCTCACTTTAAAGAAC
CACTAGTAAGTGATGAGAAATCTTCCGAGTTGATAATAACGGACTCCATTACGTTGAAAAACAAGACCGA
GAGTAGCCTGTTGGCGAAGTTAGAGGAGACCAAGGAGTACCAAGAACCGGAAGTACCTGAGTCAAATCAA
AAACAATGGCAGAGTAAAAGAAAGTCAGAGTGTATCAATCAGAATCCAGCCGCCTCCTCCAACCACTGGC
AGATTCCCGAATTGGCGAGGAAGGTTAACACCGAGCAGAAACACACAACATTCGAGCAGCCGGTGTTTAG
CGTTAGTAAACAGTCACCGCCCATATCTACGAGCAAGTGGTTCGATCCGAAGTCAATCTGTAAGACGCCC
AGTAGTAATACACTGGATGATTATATGAGCTGCTTTAGGACCCCCGTCGTCAAAAACGACTTTCCCCCGG
CATGTCAACTTTCTACCCCGTACGGTCAACCAGCCTGCTTTCAACAGCAACAACACCAAATCCTAGCCAC
GCCTCTGCAGAATTTACAGGTCCTAGCTAGCAGCAGCGCCAATGAATGCATCTCTGTAAAAGGACGTATC
TATAGCATACTAAAGCAAATAGGTAGCGGCGGCTCCTCTAAGGTATTTCAAGTACTAAACGAAAAAAAGC
AAATTTATGCCATAAAGTACGTAAATTTAGAAGAAGCCGACAATCAGACTCTTGACAGCTATCGTAACGA
GATCGCTTACTTAAATAAGCTACAGCAACATTCAGATAAAATCATCAGATTGTATGATTATGAGATAACG
GACCAATACATATACATGGTCATGGAATGTGGTAACATTGATCTAAATAGTTGGCTTAAAAAAAAAAAGT
CAATTGACCCCTGGGAACGTAAGTCTTATTGGAAAAATATGTTAGAGGCTGTACATACTATACATCAGCA
CGGTATAGTGCATTCAGATTTGAAGCCAGCTAACTTTTTAATCGTCGACGGAATGTTGAAACTGATTGAT
TTCGGAATTGCAAACCAAATGCAACCAGATACGACATCCGTCGTTAAGGACTCACAAGTGGGGACGGTTA
ATTATATGCCACCCGAAGCTATAAAGGACATGTCAAGCAGCCGTGAAAACGGGAAGTCCAAGTCAAAAAT
TAGTCCTAAATCAGACGTATGGTCCCTTGGATGCATCCTATACTACATGACTTACGGTAAGACACCGTTT
CAGCAGATTATAAACCAAATATCAAAATTGCATGCAATAATCGACCCCAATCACGAAATAGAGTTCCCGG
ACATCCCTGAAAAAGACTTACAGGACGTATTGAAGTGTTGCCTGAAGAGGGATCCAAAGCAGAGGATATC
TATACCTGAACTGCTGGCGCATCCCTACGTTCAAATCCAAACCCATCCTGTGAATCAGATGGCAAAAGGA
ACCACAGAAGAAATGAAATACGTTCTAGGCCAACTGGTTGGCTTAAACAGTCCTAATAGTATACTTAAAG
CTGCCAAGACGTTGTATGAGCACTACTCCGGGGGCGAGAGTCACAACTCAAGCAGCAGTAAAACGTTCGA
AAAGAAGAGGGGGAAAAAATAGTCTAGAATCAGTTCTGGACCAGCGAGCTGTGCTGCGACTCGTGGCGTA
ATCATGGTCATAGCTGTTTCCTGTGTGAAATTGTTATCCGCTCACAATTCCACACAACATACGAGCCGGA
AGCATAAAGTGTAAAGCCTGGGGTGCCTAATGAGTGAGCTAACTCACATTAATTGCGTTGCGCTCACTGC
CCGCTTTCCAGTCGGGAAACCTGTCGTGCCAGCTGCATTAATGAATCGGCCAACGCGCGGGGAGAGGCGG
TTTGCGTATTGGGCGCTCTTCCGCTTCCTCGCTCACTGACTCGCTGCGCTCGGTCGTTCGGCTGCGGCGA
GCGGTATCAGCTCACTCAAAGGCGGTAATACGGTTATCCACAGAATCAGGGGATAACGCAGGAAAGAACA
TGTGAGCAAAAGGCCAGCAAAAGGCCAGGAACCGTAAAAAGGCCGCGTTGCTGGCGTTTTTCCATAGGCT
CCGCCCCCCTGACGAGCATCACAAAAATCGACGCTCAAGTCAGAGGTGGCGAAACCCGACAGGACTATAA
AGATACCAGGCGTTTCCCCCTGGAAGCTCCCTCGTGCGCTCTCCTGTTCCGACCCTGTCGCTTACCGGAT
ACCTGTCCGCCTTTCTCCCTTCGGGAAGCGTGGCGCTTTCTCATAGCTCACGCTGTAGGTATCTCAGTTC
GGTGTAGGTCGTTCGCTCCAAGCTGGGCTGTGTGCACGAACCCCCCGTTCAGCCCGACCGCTGCGCCTTA
TCCGGTAACTATCGTCTTGAGTCCAACCCGGTAAGACACGACTTATCGCCACTGGCAGCAGCCACTGGTA
ACAGGATTAGCAGAGCGAGGTATGTAGGCGGTGCTACAGAGTTCTTGAAGTGGTGGCCTAACTACGGCTA
CACTAGAAGAACAGTATTTGGTATCTGCGCTCTGCTGAAGCCAGTTACCTTCGGAAAAAGAGTTGGTAGC
TCTTGATCCGGCAAACAAACCACCGCTGGTAGCGGTGGTTTTTTTGTTTGCAAGCAGCAGATTACGCGCA
GAAAAAAAGGATCTCAAGAAGATCCTTTGATCTTTTCTACGGGGTCTGACGCTCAGTGGAACGAAAACTC
ACGTTAAGGGATTTTGGTCATGAGATTATCAAAAAGGATCTTCACCTAGATCCTTTTAAATTAAAAATGA
AGTTTTAAATCAATCTAAAGTATATATGAGTAAACTTGGTCTGACAGTTACCAATGCTTAATCAGTGAGG
CACCTATCTCAGCGATCTGTCTATTTCGTTCATCCATAGTTGCCTGACTCCCCGTCGTGTAGATAACTAC
GATACGGGAGGGCTTACCATCTGGCCCCAGTGCTGCAATGATACCGCGAGACCCACGCTCACCGGCTCCA
GATTTATCAGCAATAAACCAGCCAGCCGGAAGGGCCGAGCGCAGAAGTGGTCCTGCAACTTTATCCGCCT
CCATCCAGTCTATTAATTGTTGCCGGGAAGCTAGAGTAAGTAGTTCGCCAGTTAATAGTTTGCGCAACGT
TGTTGCCATTGCTACAGGCATCGTGGTGTCACGCTCGTCGTTTGGTATGGCTTCATTCAGCTCCGGTTCC
CAACGATCAAGGCGAGTTACATGATCCCCCATGTTGTGCAAAAAAGCGGTTAGCTCCTTCGGTCCTCCGA
TCGTTGTCAGAAGTAAGTTGGCCGCAGTGTTATCACTCATGGTTATGGCAGCACTGCATAATTCTCTTAC
TGTCATGCCATCCGTAAGATGCTTTTCTGTGACTGGTGAGTACTCAACCAAGTCATTCTGAGAATAGTGT
ATGCGGCGACCGAGTTGCTCTTGCCCGGCGTCAATACGGGATAATACCGCGCCACATAGCAGAACTTTAA
AAGTGCTCATCATTGGAAAACGTTCTTCGGGGCGAAAACTCTCAAGGATCTTACCGCTGTTGAGATCCAG
TTCGATGTAACCCACTCGTGCACCCAACTGATCTTCAGCATCTTTTACTTTCACCAGCGTTTCTGGGTGA
GCAAAAACAGGAAGGCAAAATGCCGCAAAAAAGGGAATAAGGGCGACACGGAAATGTTGAATACTCATAC
TCTACCTTTTTCAATATTATTGAAGCATTTATCAGGGTTATTGTCTCATGAGCGGATACATATTTGAATG
TATTTAGAAAAATAAACAAATAGGGGTTCCGCGCACATTTCCCCGAAAAGTGCCACCTGACGTCTAAGAA
ACCATTATTATCATGACATTAACCTATAAAAATAGGCGTATCACGAGGCCCTTTCGTCTCGCGCGTTTCG
GTGATGACGGTGAAAACC
